>Addgene plasmid #224252 | pDest17_hnRNPA1_allW | addgene full sequence | sequence record 443178 | Addgene NGS Result
AGATCTCGATCCCGCGAAATTAATACGACTCACTATAGGGAGACCACAACGGTTTCCCTCTAGAAATAAT
TTTGTTTAACTTTAAGAAGGAGATATACATATGTCGTACTACCATCACCATCACCATCACCTCGAATCAA
CAAGTTTGTACAAAAAAGCAGGCTTCGAGAACCTGTATTTTCAGGGTAGCATGGCAAGCGCAAGCAGCAG
CCAGCGTGGTCGTAGCGGTAGCGGTAATTGGGGTGGTGGTCGCGGTGGTGGTTGGGGTGGCAATGATAAC
TGGGGTCGTGGTGGTAATTGGAGCGGTCGCGGAGGCTGGGGTGGTTCAAGAGGTGGTGGCGGATGGGGTG
GTAGTGGTGATGGTTGGAATGGTTGGGGCAATGATGGTAGCAACTGGGGTGGCGGTGGCAGCTGGAACGA
TTGGGGTAACTGGAATAATCAGAGCAGCAATTGGGGTCCGATGAAAGGTGGTAACTGGGGAGGTCGTAGC
AGCGGTGGTTCTGGTGGTGGTGGCCAGTGGTGGGCAAAACCGCGTAATCAAGGCGGTTGGGGAGGTAGCT
CTAGCAGCAGCAGCTGGGGTTCAGGTCGTCGTTGGTAAGACCCAGCTTTCTTGTACAAAGTGGTTGATTC
GAGGCTGCTAACAAAGCCCGAAAGGAAGCTGAGTTGGCTGCTGCCACCGCTGAGCAATAACTAGCATAAC
CCCTTGGGGCCTCTAAACGGGTCTTGAGGGGTTTTTTGCTGAAAGGAGGAACTATATCCGGATATCCACA
GGACGGGTGTGGTCGCCATGATCGCGTAGTCGATAGTGGCTCCAAGTAGCGAAGCGAGCAGGACTGGGCG
GCGGCCAAAGCGGTCGGACAGTGCTCCGAGAACGGGTGCGCATAGAAATTGCATCAACGCATATAGCGCT
AGCAGCACGCCATAGTGACTGGCGATGCTGTCGGAATGGACGATATCCCGCAAGAGGCCCGGCAGTACCG
GCATAACCAAGCCTATGCCTACAGCATCCAGGGTGACGGTGCCGAGGATGACGATGAGCGCATTGTTAGA
TTTCATACACGGTGCCTGACTGCGTTAGCAATTTAACTGTGATAAACTACCGCATTAAAGCTTATCGATG
ATAAGCTGTCAAACATGAGAATTCTTGAAGACGAAAGGGCCTCGTGATACGCCTATTTTTATAGGTTAAT
GTCATGATAATAATGGTTTCTTAGACGTCAGGTGGCACTTTTCGGGGAAATGTGCGCGGAACCCCTATTT
GTTTATTTTTCTAAATACATTCAAATATGTATCCGCTCATGAGACAATAACCCTGATAAATGCTTCAATA
ATATTGAAAAAGGAAGAGTATGAGTATTCAACATTTCCGTGTCGCCCTTATTCCCTTTTTTGCGGCATTT
TGCCTTCCTGTTTTTGCTCACCCAGAAACGCTGGTGAAAGTAAAAGATGCTGAAGATCAGTTGGGTGCAC
GAGTGGGTTACATCGAACTGGATCTCAACAGCGGTAAGATCCTTGAGAGTTTTCGCCCCGAAGAACGTTT
TCCAATGATGAGCACTTTTAAAGTTCTGCTATGTGGCGCGGTATTATCCCGTGTTGACGCCGGGCAAGAG
CAACTCGGTCGCCGCATACACTATTCTCAGAATGACTTGGTTGAGTACTCACCAGTCACAGAAAAGCATC
TTACGGATGGCATGACAGTAAGAGAATTATGCAGTGCTGCCATAACCATGAGTGATAACACTGCGGCCAA
CTTACTTCTGACAACGATCGGAGGACCGAAGGAGCTAACCGCTTTTTTGCACAACATGGGGGATCATGTA
ACTCGCCTTGATCGTTGGGAACCGGAGCTGAATGAAGCCATACCAAACGACGAGCGTGACACCACGATGC
CTGCAGCAATGGCAACAACGTTGCGCAAACTATTAACTGGCGAACTACTTACTCTAGCTTCCCGGCAACA
ATTAATAGACTGGATGGAGGCGGATAAAGTTGCAGGACCACTTCTGCGCTCGGCCCTTCCGGCTGGCTGG
TTTATTGCTGATAAATCTGGAGCCGGTGAGCGTGGGTCTCGCGGTATCATTGCAGCACTGGGGCCAGATG
GTAAGCCCTCCCGTATCGTAGTTATCTACACGACGGGGAGTCAGGCAACTATGGATGAACGAAATAGACA
GATCGCTGAGATAGGTGCCTCACTGATTAAGCATTGGTAACTGTCAGACCAAGTTTACTCATATATACTT
TAGATTGATTTAAAACTTCATTTTTAATTTAAAAGGATCTAGGTGAAGATCCTTTTTGATAATCTCATGA
CCAAAATCCCTTAACGTGAGTTTTCGTTCCACTGAGCGTCAGACCCCGTAGAAAAGATCAAAGGATCTTC
TTGAGATCCTTTTTTTCTGCGCGTAATCTGCTGCTTGCAAACAAAAAAACCACCGCTACCAGCGGTGGTT
TGTTTGCCGGATCAAGAGCTACCAACTCTTTTTCCGAAGGTAACTGGCTTCAGCAGAGCGCAGATACCAA
ATACTGTCCTTCTAGTGTAGCCGTAGTTAGGCCACCACTTCAAGAACTCTGTAGCACCGCCTACATACCT
CGCTCTGCTAATCCTGTTACCAGTGGCTGCTGCCAGTGGCGATAAGTCGTGTCTTACCGGGTTGGACTCA
AGACGATAGTTACCGGATAAGGCGCAGCGGTCGGGCTGAACGGGGGGTTCGTGCACACAGCCCAGCTTGG
AGCGAACGACCTACACCGAACTGAGATACCTACAGCGTGAGCTATGAGAAAGCGCCACGCTTCCCGAAGG
GAGAAAGGCGGACAGGTATCCGGTAAGCGGCAGGGTCGGAACAGGAGAGCGCACGAGGGAGCTTCCAGGG
GGAAACGCCTGGTATCTTTATAGTCCTGTCGGGTTTCGCCACCTCTGACTTGAGCGTCGATTTTTGTGAT
GCTCGTCAGGGGGGCGGAGCCTATGGAAAAACGCCAGCAACGCGGCCTTTTTACGGTTCCTGGCCTTTTG
CTGGCCTTTTGCTCACATGTTCTTTCCTGCGTTATCCCCTGATTCTGTGGATAACCGTATTACCGCCTTT
GAGTGAGCTGATACCGCTCGCCGCAGCCGAACGACCGAGCGCAGCGAGTCAGTGAGCGAGGAAGCGGAAG
AGCGCCTGATGCGGTATTTTCTCCTTACGCATCTGTGCGGTATTTCACACCGCAATGGTGCACTCTCAGT
ACAATCTGCTCTGATGCCGCATAGTTAAGCCAGTATACACTCCGCTATCGCTACGTGACTGGGTCATGGC
TGCGCCCCGACACCCGCCAACACCCGCTGACGCGCCCTGACGGGCTTGTCTGCTCCCGGCATCCGCTTAC
AGACAAGCTGTGACCGTCTCCGGGAGCTGCATGTGTCAGAGGTTTTCACCGTCATCACCGAAACGCGCGA
GGCAGCTGCGGTAAAGCTCATCAGCGTGGTCGTGAAGCGATTCACAGATGTCTGCCTGTTCATCCGCGTC
CAGCTCGTTGAGTTTCTCCAGAAGCGTTAATGTCTGGCTTCTGATAAAGCGGGCCATGTTAAGGGCGGTT
TTTTCCTGTTTGGTCACTGATGCCTCCGTGTAAGGGGGATTTCTGTTCATGGGGGTAATGATACCGATGA
AACGAGAGAGGATGCTCACGATACGGGTTACTGATGATGAACATGCCCGGTTACTGGAACGTTGTGAGGG
TAAACAACTGGCGGTATGGATGCGGCGGGACCAGAGAAAAATCACTCAGGGTCAATGCCAGCGCTTCGTT
AATACAGATGTAGGTGTTCCACAGGGTAGCCAGCAGCATCCTGCGATGCAGATCCGGAACATAATGGTGC
AGGGCGCTGACTTCCGCGTTTCCAGACTTTACGAAACACGGAAACCGAAGACCATTCATGTTGTTGCTCA
GGTCGCAGACGTTTTGCAGCAGCAGTCGCTTCACGTTCGCTCGCGTATCGGTGATTCATTCTGCTAACCA
GTAAGGCAACCCCGCCAGCCTAGCCGGGTCCTCAACGACAGGAGCACGATCATGCGCACCCGTGGCCAGG
ACCCAACGCTGCCCGAGATGCGCCGCGTGCGGCTGCTGGAGATGGCGGACGCGATGGATATGTTCTGCCA
AGGGTTGGTTTGCGCATTCACAGTTCTCCGCAAGAATTGATTGGCTCCAATTCTTGGAGTGGTGAATCCG
TTAGCGAGGTGCCGCCGGCTTCCATTCAGGTCGAGGTGGCCCGGCTCCATGCACCGCGACGCAACGCGGG
GAGGCAGACAAGGTATAGGGCGGCGCCTACAATCCATGCCAACCCGTTCCATGTGCTCGCCGAGGCGGCA
TAAATCGCCGTGACGATCAGCGGTCCAATGATCGAAGTTAGGCTGGTAAGAGCCGCGAGCGATCCTTGAA
GCTGTCCCTGATGGTCGTCATCTACCTGCCTGGACAGCATGGCCTGCAACGCGGGCATCCCGATGCCGCC
GGAAGCGAGAAGAATCATAATGGGGAAGGCCATCCAGCCTCGCGTCGCGAACGCCAGCAAGACGTAGCCC
AGCGCGTCGGCCGCCATGCCGGCGATAATGGCCTGCTTCTCGCCGAAACGTTTGGTGGCGGGACCAGTGA
CGAAGGCTTGAGCGAGGGCGTGCAAGATTCCGAATACCGCAAGCGACAGGCCGATCATCGTCGCGCTCCA
GCGAAAGCGGTCCTCGCCGAAAATGACCCAGAGCGCTGCCGGCACCTGTCCTACGAGTTGCATGATAAAG
AAGACAGTCATAAGTGCGGCGACGATAGTCATGCCCCGCGCCCACCGGAAGGAGCTGACTGGGTTGAAGG
CTCTCAAGGGCATCGGTCGATCGACGCTCTCCCTTATGCGACTCCTGCATTAGGAAGCAGCCCAGTAGTA
GGTTGAGGCCGTTGAGCACCGCCGCCGCAAGGAATGGTGCATGCAAGGAGATGGCGCCCAACAGTCCCCC
GGCCACGGGGCCTGCCACCATACCCACGCCGAAACAAGCGCTCATGAGCCCGAAGTGGCGAGCCCGATCT
TCCCCATCGGTGATGTCGGCGATATAGGCGCCAGCAACCGCACCTGTGGCGCCGGTGATGCCGGCCACGA
TGCGTCCGGCGTAGAGGATCG
Features (pLannotate 1.2.2; 18 found; start..end, strand, type, name):
     21..39      +  promoter       T7 promoter: promoter for bacteriophage T7 RNA polymerase
     71..93      +  RBS            RBS: efficient ribosome binding site from bacteriophage T7 gene 10 (Olins and Rangwala, 1989)
    111..131     +  CDS            8xHis (fragment): 8xHis affinity tag
    140..164     +  protein_bind   attB1: mutant version of attB; recombination site for the Gateway® BP reaction BP Clonase™
    170..186     +  CDS            TEV site (fragment): tobacco etch virus (TEV) protease recognition and cleavage site
    191..541     +  CDS            HNRNPA1 (fragment): ROA1_BOVIN - Also known as HNRPA1. Experimental evidence at protein level: Swiss-Prot protein existence level 1. Involved in the packaging of pre-mRNA into hnRNP particles, transport of poly(A) mRNA from the nucleus to the cytoplasm and may modulate splice site selection. May bind to specific miRNA hairpins. Binds to the IRES and thereby inhibits the translation of the apoptosis protease activating factor APAF1. From Bos taurus (Bovine).
    600..624     -  protein_bind   attB2: mutant version of attB; recombination site for the Gateway® BP reaction BP Clonase™
    634..683     +  CDS            SET1 (fragment): solubility-enhancement tag derived from T7 phage gene 10B
    691..738     +  terminator     T7 terminator: transcription terminator for bacteriophage T7 RNA polymerase
    764..1056    -  CDS            TcR (fragment): tetracycline efflux protein; tet; confers resistance to tetracycline
   1104..1132    -  promoter       tet promoter: E. coli promoter for tetracycline efflux protein gene
   1245..1349    +  promoter       AmpR promoter: bla
   1350..2210    +  CDS            AmpR: β-lactamase; bla; confers resistance to ampicillin, carbenicillin, and related antibiotics
   2381..2969    +  rep_origin     ori: high-copy-number ColE1/pMB1/pBR322/pUC origin of replication
   3155..3294    -  misc_feature   bom: basis of mobility region from pBR322
   3396..3587    -  CDS            rop: Rop protein, which maintains plasmids at low copy number; rop
   3604..3984    +  CDS            YPB1_ECOLX: Protein predicted: Swiss-Prot protein existence level 4. From Escherichia coli.
   4226..5130    -  CDS            TcR (fragment): tetracycline efflux protein; tet; confers resistance to tetracycline
