[The description below was written by a language model from this plasmid's Addgene catalogue record and pLannotate feature annotations shown in this document.]
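Description:
pDest17_hnRNPA1_allW is a bacterial expression plasmid built by Gateway cloning into the Invitrogen pDest17 destination vector. It is a pBR322-type backbone. The feature table shows a ColE1/pMB1 origin together with the bom region and the rop gene, consistent with the catalogue's low-copy designation. Selection is by ampicillin through the β-lactamase gene and its own promoter. Fragments of the tetracycline efflux gene and its promoter are also annotated. They appear to be non-functional pBR322 remnants, and the record lists no tetracycline resistance.

The expression cassette runs from a T7 promoter and the phage T7 gene 10 ribosome binding site into an N-terminal histidine tag (catalogued as 6xHis), an attB1 site left by recombination, a TEV protease cleavage site, and then the insert. It is followed by attB2 and a T7 terminator. Expression therefore requires a host that supplies T7 RNA polymerase, and the tag can be removed with TEV protease after affinity purification.

The insert derives from human HNRNPA1 and carries nineteen substitutions that convert listed phenylalanine and tyrosine residues to tryptophan, hence "allW". The annotated coding match spans only about 350 nt and the mutation numbering stops at residue 135. This suggests a fragment of the protein rather than the full-length form, although the record does not say which region it represents. The annotation tool matched the bovine orthologue, while the catalogue gives the species as human. The associated publication concerns how sequence-specific interactions govern the viscoelasticity and aging of protein condensates, so the plasmid is presumably used to produce recombinant aromatic-residue variant protein for such biophysical studies.
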