Addgene plasmid #224252: pDest17_hnRNPA1_allW
Purpose: Bacterial expression of N-terminally 6His-tagged hnRNPA1_allW
Depositing lab: Tanja Mittag. Depositing organization: St. Jude Children's Research Hospital. Publication: Sequence-specific interactions determine viscoelasticity and aging dynamics of protein condensates. Alshareedah I, Borcherds WM, Cohen SR, Singh A, Posey AE, Farag M, Bremer A, Strout GW, Tomares DT, Pappu RV, Mittag T, Banerjee PR. Nat Phys. 2024 Sep;20(9):1482-1491. doi: 10.1038/s41567-024-02558-1. Epub 2024 Jul 2. PubMed 39464253.
Backbone
  Vector backbone: pDest17
  Backbone manufacturer: Invitrogen
  Vector type: Bacterial Expression
Growth in bacteria
  Bacterial resistance: Ampicillin, 100 μg/mL
  Growth temperature: 37°C
  Growth strain: DH5alpha
  Copy number: Low Copy
Gene/Insert
  Gene/Insert name: hnRNPA1_allW
  Species: H. sapiens (human)
  Mutation: F17W,F25W,F31W,F37W,F43W,Y52W, Y59W, F62W, F69W, Y75W, F78W, Y81W, F88W, F96W, Y110W, F111W, Y120W, Y129W, F135W
  Entrez Gene: HNRNPA1 (a.k.a. ALS19, ALS20, HNRPA1, HNRPA1L3, IBMPFD3, MPD3, UP 1, hnRNP A1, hnRNP-A1)
  Promoter: T7
  Tag / fusion protein: 6xHis (N terminal on insert)
  Cloning method: Gateway Cloning
Terms and licenses: Academic/Nonprofit Terms; Industry Terms: Not Available to Industry
Depositor comments: Contains TEV cleavage site. Please visit https://pubmed.ncbi.nlm.nih.gov/37066350/ for bioRxiv preprint.
How to cite: pDest17_hnRNPA1_allW was a gift from Tanja Mittag (Addgene plasmid # 224252 ; http://n2t.net/addgene:224252 ; RRID:Addgene_224252)
