>Addgene plasmid #224252 | pDest17_hnRNPA1_allW | depositor partial sequence | sequence record 439233 | Orf Sequence
ATGTCGTACTACCATCACCATCACCATCACCTCGAATCAACAAGTTTGTACAAAAAAGCAGGCTTCGAGA
ACCTGTATTTTCAGGGTAGCATGGCAAGCGCAAGCAGCAGCCAGCGTGGTCGTAGCGGTAGCGGTAATTG
GGGTGGTGGTCGCGGTGGTGGTTGGGGTGGCAATGATAACTGGGGTCGTGGTGGTAATTGGAGCGGTCGC
GGAGGCTGGGGTGGTTCAAGAGGTGGTGGCGGATGGGGTGGTAGTGGTGATGGTTGGAATGGTTGGGGCA
ATGATGGTAGCAACTGGGGTGGCGGTGGCAGCTGGAACGATTGGGGTAACTGGAATAATCAGAGCAGCAA
TTGGGGTCCGATGAAAGGTGGTAACTGGGGAGGTCGTAGCAGCGGTGGTTCTGGTGGTGGTGGCCAGTGG
TGGGCAAAACCGCGTAATCAAGGCGGTTGGGGAGGTAGCTCTAGCAGCAGCAGCTGGGGTTCAGGTCGTC
GTTGGTAA
